>Addgene plasmid #233932 | pHRSV_CHARMS-11xTA | addgene full sequence | sequence record 469197 | Addgene NGS Result
GCAGGCAGAAGTATGCAAAGCATGCATCTCAATTAGTCAGCAACCATAGTCCCGCCCCTAACTCCGCCCA
TCCCGCCCCTAACTCCGCCCAGTTCCGCCCATTCTCCGCCCCATGGCTGACTAATTTTTTTTATTTATGC
AGAGGCCGAGGCCGCCTCTGCCTCTGAGCTATTCCAGAAGTAGTGAGGAGGCTTTTTTGGAGGCCTAGGC
TACGCGTGCCACCATGACAGCTACCGCTACTGCCACTGCTACTGCCACTGCAACCGCCACTGCCACAGCA
ACTGCAACCGCTGGAGGCTCTGGCGGTAGCAGCGAGAAGCCTTTACAGGTGGCCAGAGTGGAAAGCAGTG
TCCCACAAACAAAGGAACTGGGAGGCATCACCACCCTTGATGACCCCCTAGGACAAACGCCGGAACTTTT
CGATGCCTTTATCTGCTACTGCCCCAACGATATCGAGTTTGTGCAGGAGATGATCCGGCAACTAGAACAG
ACAGACTATCGGCTTAAGTTGTGTGTGTCCGACCGTGACGTCCTGCCGGGCACCTGTGTCTGGTCCATTG
CCAGCGAGCTAATTGAGAAAAGGTGTCGCCGCATGGTGGTGGTTGTTTCTGACGATTATCTACAGAGCAA
GGAATGTGACTTCCAGACCAAGTTTGCACTCAGCCTGTCTCCAGGTGTCCAACAGAAGCGACTGATTCCT
ATTAAATACAAGGCGATGAAGAAGGACTTTCCCAGTATCCTGCGGTTCATCACTATATGCGACTATACCA
ACCCTTGCACCAAGTCCTGGTTCTGGACCCGCCTTGCCAAGGCTTTGTCCCTGCCCGGAGGTAGTGGCGG
GTCCCCTCCTTCTCCCCAAGAAAACTCCTATGTCAGCTCCACTGGTAGGGCTCACTCCGGAGCCGCACCA
TGGCAGCCACTCGCTGCACCATCAGGTGCTTCAGCCCAGGCCGCAGAGCAACTGCAACGGGGACCCAACC
AGCCAGTCGAGTCCGACGAAAGTCTTGGAGGGCTGAGCGCTGCTCTGCGGTCCTGGCACCTTACACCAAG
TTGTCCCCTTGATCCTGCTCCTCTGCGGGAGGCTGGGTGCCCCCAAGGTGACACAGCAGGGGAATCCTCA
TGGGGTTCAGGACCTGGGAGCCGGCCAACCGCTGTTGAAGGCCTGGCTTTGGGCTCCTCTGCATCATCAT
CATCAGAACCTCCCCAGATTATCATCAATCCAGCTCGCCAGAAAATGGTTCAGAAATTGGCTTTGTATGA
GGATGGTGCCCTGGATTCCTTGCAATTGCTGTCATCTTCTTCTCTTCCCGGACTTGGACTTGAACAAGAC
AGACAAGGTCCAGAGGAGTCCGACGAGTTCCAGAGCGGAGGTTCCGGGGGTACTGGGGGTAGTGGAGGAA
GTGTGAGCAAGGGCGAGGAGCTGTTCACCGGGGTGGTGCCCATCCTGGTCGAGCTGGACGGCGACGTAAA
CGGCCACAAGTTCAGCGTGTCCGGCGAGGGCGAGGGCGATGCCACCTACGGCAAGCTGACCCTGAAGTTC
ATCTGCACCACCGGCAAGCTGCCCGTGCCCTGGCCCACCCTCGTGACCACCCTGACCTACGGCGTGCAGT
GCTTCAGCCGCTACCCCGACCACATGAAGCAGCACGACTTCTTCAAGTCCGCCATGCCCGAAGGCTACGT
CCAGGAGCGCACCATCTTCTTCAAGGACGACGGCAACTACAAGACCCGCGCCGAGGTGAAGTTCGAGGGC
GACACCCTGGTGAACCGCATCGAGCTGAAGGGCATCGACTTCAAGGAGGACGGCAACATCCTGGGGCACA
AGCTGGAGTACAACTACAACAGCCACAACGTCTATATCATGGCCGACAAGCAGAAGAACGGCATCAAGGT
GAACTTCAAGATCCGCCACAACATCGAGGACGGCAGCGTGCAGCTCGCCGACCACTACCAGCAGAACACC
CCCATCGGCGACGGCCCCGTGCTGCTGCCCGACAACCACTACCTGAGCACCCAGTCCAAGCTGAGCAAAG
ACCCCAACGAGAAGCGCGATCACATGGTCCTGCTGGAGTTCGTGACCGCCGCCGGGATCACTCTCGGCAT
GGACGAGCTGTACAAGTAAAGCGGCCGCGACTCTAGAGTCGACCTGCAGGCATGCAAGCTTGATATCAAG
CTTATCGATAATCAACCTCTGGATTACAAAATTTGTGAAAGATTGACTGGTATTCTTAACTATGTTGCTC
CTTTTACGCTATGTGGATACGCTGCTTTAATGCCTTTGTATCATGCTATTGCTTCCCGTATGGCTTTCAT
TTTCTCCTCCTTGTATAAATCCTGGTTGCTGTCTCTTTATGAGGAGTTGTGGCCCGTTGTCAGGCAACGT
GGCGTGGTGTGCACTGTGTTTGCTGACGCAACCCCCACTGGTTGGGGCATTGCCACCACCTGTCAGCTCC
TTTCCGGGACTTTCGCTTTCCCCCTCCCTATTGCCACGGCGGAACTCATCGCCGCCTGCCTTGCCCGCTG
CTGGACAGGGGCTCGGCTGTTGGGCACTGACAATTCCGTGGTGTTGTCGGGGAAATCATCGTCCTTTCCT
TGGCTGCTCGCCTGTGTTGCCACCTGGATTCTGCGCGGGACGTCCTTCTGCTACGTCCCTTCGGCCCTCA
ATCCAGCGGACCTTCCTTCCCGCGGCCTGCTGCCGGCTCTGCGGCCTCTTCCGCGTCTTCGCCTTCGCCC
TCAGACGAGTCGGATCTCCCTTTGGGCCGCCTCCCCGCATCGATACCGTCGACCTCGAGGGAATTAATTC
GAGCTCGGTACCTTTAAGACCAATGACTTACAAGGCAGCTGTAGATCTTAGCCACTTTTTAAAAGAAAAG
GGGGGACTGGAAGGGCTAATTCACTCCCAACGAAGACAAGATCTGCTTTTTGCTTGTACTGGGTCTCTCT
GGTTAGACCAGATCTGAGCCTGGGAGCTCTCTGGCTAACTAGGGAACCCACTGCTTAAGCCTCAATAAAG
CTTGCCTTGAGTGCTTCAAGTAGTGTGTGCCCGTCTGTTGTGTGACTCTGGTAACTAGAGATCCCTCAGA
CCCTTTTAGTCAGTGTGGAAAATCTCTAGCAGCATCTAGAATTAATTCCGTGTATTCTATAGTGTCACCT
AAATCGTATGTGTATGATACATAAGGTTATGTATTAATTGTAGCCGCGTTCTAACGACAATATGTACAAG
CCTAATTGTGTAGCATCTGGCTTACTGAAGCAGACCCTATCATCTCTCTCGTAAACTGCCGTCAGAGTCG
GTTTGGTTGGACGAACCTTCTGAGTTTCTGGTAACGCCGTCCCGCACCCGGAAATGGTCAGCGAACCAAT
CAGCAGGGTCATCGCTAGCCAGATCCTCTACGCCGGACGCATCGTGGCCGGCATCACCGGCGCCACAGGT
GCGGTTGCTGGCGCCTATATCGCCGACATCACCGATGGGGAAGATCGGGCTCGCCACTTCGGGCTCATGA
GCGCTTGTTTCGGCGTGGGTATGGTGGCAGGCCCCGTGGCCGGGGGACTGTTGGGCGCCATCTCCTTGCA
TGCACCATTCCTTGCGGCGGCGGTGCTCAACGGCCTCAACCTACTACTGGGCTGCTTCCTAATGCAGGAG
TCGCATAAGGGAGAGCGTCGAATGGTGCACTCTCAGTACAATCTGCTCTGATGCCGCATAGTTAAGCCAG
CCCCGACACCCGCCAACACCCGCTGACGCGCCCTGACGGGCTTGTCTGCTCCCGGCATCCGCTTACAGAC
AAGCTGTGACCGTCTCCGGGAGCTGCATGTGTCAGAGGTTTTCACCGTCATCACCGAAACGCGCGAGACG
AAAGGGCCTCGTGATACGCCTATTTTTATAGGTTAATGTCATGATAATAATGGTTTCTTAGACGTCAGGT
GGCACTTTTCGGGGAAATGTGCGCGGAACCCCTATTTGTTTATTTTTCTAAATACATTCAAATATGTATC
CGCTCATGAGACAATAACCCTGATAAATGCTTCAATAATATTGAAAAAGGAAGAGTATGAGTATTCAACA
TTTCCGTGTCGCCCTTATTCCCTTTTTTGCGGCATTTTGCCTTCCTGTTTTTGCTCACCCAGAAACGCTG
GTGAAAGTAAAAGATGCTGAAGATCAGTTGGGTGCACGAGTGGGTTACATCGAACTGGATCTCAACAGCG
GTAAGATCCTTGAGAGTTTTCGCCCCGAAGAACGTTTTCCAATGATGAGCACTTTTAAAGTTCTGCTATG
TGGCGCGGTATTATCCCGTATTGACGCCGGGCAAGAGCAACTCGGTCGCCGCATACACTATTCTCAGAAT
GACTTGGTTGAGTACTCACCAGTCACAGAAAAGCATCTTACGGATGGCATGACAGTAAGAGAATTATGCA
GTGCTGCCATAACCATGAGTGATAACACTGCGGCCAACTTACTTCTGACAACGATCGGAGGACCGAAGGA
GCTAACCGCTTTTTTGCACAACATGGGGGATCATGTAACTCGCCTTGATCGTTGGGAACCGGAGCTGAAT
GAAGCCATACCAAACGACGAGCGTGACACCACGATGCCTGTAGCAATGGCAACAACGTTGCGCAAACTAT
TAACTGGCGAACTACTTACTCTAGCTTCCCGGCAACAATTAATAGACTGGATGGAGGCGGATAAAGTTGC
AGGACCACTTCTGCGCTCGGCCCTTCCGGCTGGCTGGTTTATTGCTGATAAATCTGGAGCCGGTGAGCGT
GGGTCTCGCGGTATCATTGCAGCACTGGGGCCAGATGGTAAGCCCTCCCGTATCGTAGTTATCTACACGA
CGGGGAGTCAGGCAACTATGGATGAACGAAATAGACAGATCGCTGAGATAGGTGCCTCACTGATTAAGCA
TTGGTAACTGTCAGACCAAGTTTACTCATATATACTTTAGATTGATTTAAAACTTCATTTTTAATTTAAA
AGGATCTAGGTGAAGATCCTTTTTGATAATCTCATGACCAAAATCCCTTAACGTGAGTTTTCGTTCCACT
GAGCGTCAGACCCCGTAGAAAAGATCAAAGGATCTTCTTGAGATCCTTTTTTTCTGCGCGTAATCTGCTG
CTTGCAAACAAAAAAACCACCGCTACCAGCGGTGGTTTGTTTGCCGGATCAAGAGCTACCAACTCTTTTT
CCGAAGGTAACTGGCTTCAGCAGAGCGCAGATACCAAATACTGTTCTTCTAGTGTAGCCGTAGTTAGGCC
ACCACTTCAAGAACTCTGTAGCACCGCCTACATACCTCGCTCTGCTAATCCTGTTACCAGTGGCTGCTGC
CAGTGGCGATAAGTCGTGTCTTACCGGGTTGGACTCAAGACGATAGTTACCGGATAAGGCGCAGCGGTCG
GGCTGAACGGGGGGTTCGTGCACACAGCCCAGCTTGGAGCGAACGACCTACACCGAACTGAGATACCTAC
AGCGTGAGCTATGAGAAAGCGCCACGCTTCCCGAAGGGAGAAAGGCGGACAGGTATCCGGTAAGCGGCAG
GGTCGGAACAGGAGAGCGCACGAGGGAGCTTCCAGGGGGAAACGCCTGGTATCTTTATAGTCCTGTCGGG
TTTCGCCACCTCTGACTTGAGCGTCGATTTTTGTGATGCTCGTCAGGGGGGCGGAGCCTATGGAAAAACG
CCAGCAACGCGGCCTTTTTACGGTTCCTGGCCTTTTGCTGGCCTTTTGCTCACATGTTCTTTCCTGCGTT
ATCCCCTGATTCTGTGGATAACCGTATTACCGCCTTTGAGTGAGCTGATACCGCTCGCCGCAGCCGAACG
ACCGAGCGCAGCGAGTCAGTGAGCGAGGAAGCGGAAGAGCGCCCAATACGCAAACCGCCTCTCCCCGCGC
GTTGGCCGATTCATTAATGCAGCTGTGGAATGTGTGTCAGTTAGGGTGTGGAAAGTCCCCAGGCTCCCCA
GCAGGCAGAAGTATGCAAAGCATGCATCTCAATTAGTCAGCAACCAGGTGTGGAAAGTCCCCAGGCTCCC
CAGCAGGCAGAAGTATGCAAAGCATGCATCTCAATTAGTCAGCAACCATAGTCCCGCCCCTAACTCCGCC
CATCCCGCCCCTAACTCCGCCCAGTTCCGCCCATTCTCCGCCCCATGGCTGACTAATTTTTTTTATTTAT
GCAGAGGCCGAGGCCGCCTCGGCCTCTGAGCTATTCCAGAAGTAGTGAGGAGGCTTTTTTGGAGGCCTAG
GCTTTTGCAAAAAGCTTGGACACAAGACAGGCTTGCGAGATATGTTTGAGAATACCACTTTATCCCGCGT
CAGGGAGAGGCAGTGCGTAAAAAGACGCGGACTCATGTGAAATACTGGTTTTTAGTGCGCCAGATCTCTA
TAATCTCGCGCAACCTATTTTCCCCTCGAACACTTTTTAAGCCGTAGATAAACAGGCTGGGACACTTCAC
ATGAGCGAAAAATACATCGTCACCTGGGACATGTTGCAGATCCATGCACGTAAACTCGCAAGCCGACTGA
TGCCTTCTGAACAATGGAAAGGCATTATTGCCGTAAGCCGTGGCGGTCTGTACCGGGTGCGTTACTGGCG
CGTGAACTGGGTATTCGTCATGTCGATACCGTTTGTATTTCCAGCTACGATCACGACAACCAGCGCGAGC
TTAAAGTGCTGAAACGCGCAGAAGGCGATGGCGAAGGCTTCATCGTTATTGATGACCTGGTGGATACCGG
TGGTACTGCGGTTGCGATTCGTGAAATGTATCCAAAAGCGCACTTTGTCACCATCTTCGCAAAACCGGCT
GGTCGTCCGCTGGTTGATGACTATGTTGTTGATATCCCGCAAGATACCTGGATTGAACAGCCGTGGGATA
TGGGCGTCGTATTCGTCCCGCCAATCTCCGGTCGCTAATCTTTTCAACGCCTGGCACTGCCGGGCGTTGT
TCTTTTTAACTTCAGGCGGGTTACAATAGTTTCCAGTAAGTATTCTGGAGGCTGCATCCATGACACAGGC
AAACCTGAGCGAAACCCTGTTCAAACCCCGCTTTAAACATCCTGAAACCTCGACGCTAGTCCGCCGCTTT
AATCACGGCGCACAACCGCCTGTGCAGTCGGCCCTTGATGGTAAAACCATCCCTCACTGGTATCGCATGA
TTAACCGTCTGATGTGGATCTGGCGCGGCATTGACCCACGCGAAATCCTCGACGTCCAGGCACGTATTGT
GATGAGCGATGCCGAACGTACCGACGATGATTTATACGATACGGTGATTGGCTACCGTGGCGGCAACTGG
ATTTATGAGTGGGCCCCGGATCTTTGTGAAGGAACCTTACTTCTGTGGTGTGACATAATTGGACAAACTA
CCTACAGAGATTTAAAGCTCTAAGGTAAATATAAAATTTTTAAGTGTATAATGTGTTAAACTACTGATTC
TAATTGTTTGTGTATTTTAGATTCCAACCTATGGAACTGATGAATGGGAGCAGTGGTGGAATGCCTTTAA
TGAGGAAAACCTGTTTTGCTCAGAAGAAATGCCATCTAGTGATGATGAGGCTACTGCTGACTCTCAACAT
TCTACTCCTCCAAAAAAGAAGAGAAAGGTAGAAGACCCCAAGGACTTTCCTTCAGAATTGCTAAGTTTTT
TGAGTCATGCTGTGTTTAGTAATAGAACTCTTGCTTGCTTTGCTATTTACACCACAAAGGAAAAAGCTGC
ACTGCTATACAAGAAAATTATGGAAAAATATTCTGTAACCTTTATAAGTAGGCATAACAGTTATAATCAT
AACATACTGTTTTTTCTTACTCCACACAGGCATAGAGTGTCTGCTATTAATAACTATGCTCAAAAATTGT
GTACCTTTAGCTTTTTAATTTGTAAAGGGGTTAATAAGGAATATTTGATGTATAGTGCCTTGACTAGAGA
TCATAATCAGCCATACCACATTTGTAGAGGTTTTACTTGCTTTAAAAAACCTCCCACACCTCCCCCTGAA
CCTGAAACATAAAATGAATGCAATTGTTGTTGTTAACTTGTTTATTGCAGCTTATAATGGTTACAAATAA
AGCAATAGCATCACAAATTTCACAAATAAAGCATTTTTTTCACTGCATTCTAGTTGTGGTTTGTCCAAAC
TCATCAATGTATCTTATCATGTCTGGATCAACTGGATAACTCAAGCTAACCAAAATCATCCCAAACTTCC
CACCCCATACCCTATTACCACTGCCAATTACCTGTGGTTTCATTTACTCTAAACCTGTGATTCCTCTGAA
TTATTTTCATTTTAAAGAAATTGTATTTGTTAAATATGTACTACAAACTTAGTAGTTGGAAGGGCTAATT
CACTCCCAAAGAAGACAAGATATCCTTGATCTGTGGATCTACCACACACAAGGCTACTTCCCTGATTAGC
AGAACTACACACCAGGGCCAGGGGTCAGATATCCACTGACCTTTGGATGGTGCTACAAGCTAGTACCAGT
TGAGCCAGATAAGGTAGAAGAGGCCAATAAAGGAGAGAACACCAGCTTGTTACACCCTGTGAGCCTGCAT
GGGATGGATGACCCGGAGAGAGAAGTGTTAGAGTGGAGGTTTGACAGCCGCCTAGCATTTCATCACGTGG
CCCGAGAGCTGCATCCGGAGTACTTCAAGAACTGCTGATATCGAGCTTGCTACAAGGGACTTTCCGCTGG
GGACTTTCCAGGGAGGCGTGGCCTGGGCGGGACTGGGGAGTGGCGAGCCCTCAGATCCTGCATATAAGCA
GCTGCTTTTTGCCTGTACTGGGTCTCTCTGGTTAGACCAGATCTGAGCCTGGGAGCTCTCTGGCTAACTA
GGGAACCCACTGCTTAAGCCTCAATAAAGCTTGCCTTGAGTGCTTCAAGTAGTGTGTGCCCGTCTGTTGT
GTGACTCTGGTAACTAGAGATCCCTCAGACCCTTTTAGTCAGTGTGGAAAATCTCTAGCAGTGGCGCCCG
AACAGGGACTTGAAAGCGAAAGGGAAACCAGAGGAGCTCTCTCGACGCAGGACTCGGCTTGCTGAAGCGC
GCACGGCAAGAGGCGAGGGGCGGCGACTGGTGAGTACGCCAAAAATTTTGACTAGCGGAGGCTAGAAGGA
GAGAGATGGGTGCGAGAGCGTCAGTATTAAGCGGGGGAGAATTAGATCGCGATGGGAAAAAATTCGGTTA
AGGCCAGGGGGAAAGAAAAAATATAAATTAAAACATATAGTATGGGCAAGCAGGGAGCTAGAACGATTCG
CAGTTAATCCTGGCCTGTTAGAAACATCAGAAGGCTGTAGACAAATACTGGGACAGCTACAACCATCCCT
TCAGACAGGATCAGAAGAACTTAGATCATTATATAATACAGTAGCAACCCTCTATTGTGTGCATCAAAGG
ATAGAGATAAAAGACACCAAGGAAGCTTTAGACAAGATAGAGGAAGAGCAAAACAAAAGTAAGACCACCG
CACAGCAAGCGGCCGGCCGCTGATCTTCAGACCTGGAGGAGGAGATATGAGGGACAATTGGAGAAGTGAA
TTATATAAATATAAAGTAGTAAAAATTGAACCATTAGGAGTAGCACCCACCAAGGCAAAGAGAAGAGTGG
TGCAGAGAGAAAAAAGAGCAGTGGGAATAGGAGCTTTGTTCCTTGGGTTCTTGGGAGCAGCAGGAAGCAC
TATGGGCGCAGCGTCAATGACGCTGACGGTACAGGCCAGACAATTATTGTCTGGTATAGTGCAGCAGCAG
AACAATTTGCTGAGGGCTATTGAGGCGCAACAGCATCTGTTGCAACTCACAGTCTGGGGCATCAAGCAGC
TCCAGGCAAGAATCCTGGCTGTGGAAAGATACCTAAAGGATCAACAGCTCCTGGGGATTTGGGGTTGCTC
TGGAAAACTCATTTGCACCACTGCTGTGCCTTGGAATGCTAGTTGGAGTAATAAATCTCTGGAACAGATT
TGGAATCACACGACCTGGATGGAGTGGGACAGAGAAATTAACAATTACACAAGCTTAATACACTCCTTAA
TTGAAGAATCGCAAAACCAGCAAGAAAAGAATGAACAAGAATTATTGGAATTAGATAAATGGGCAAGTTT
GTGGAATTGGTTTAACATAACAAATTGGCTGTGGTATATAAAATTATTCATAATGATAGTAGGAGGCTTG
GTAGGTTTAAGAATAGTTTTTGCTGTACTTTCTATAGTGAATAGAGTTAGGCAGGGATATTCACCATTAT
CGTTTCAGACCCACCTCCCAACCCCGAGGGGACCCGACAGGCCCGAAGGAATAGAAGAAGAAGGTGGAGA
GAGAGACAGAGACAGATCCATTCGATTAGTGAACGGATCTCGACGGTATCGCCAAATGGCAGTATTCATC
CACAATTTTAAAAGAAAAGGGGGGATTGGGGGGTACAGTGCAGGGGAAAGAATAGTAGACATAATAGCAA
CAGACATACAAACTAAAGAATTACAAAAACAAATTACAAAAATTCAAAATTTTCGGGTTTATTACAGGGA
CAGCAGAGATCCAGTTTGGATCGATAAGCTTGATATCGAATTCAG
Features (pLannotate 1.2.2; 35 found; start..end, strand, type, name):
      1..211     +  promoter       SV40 promoter: SV40 early promoter
    311..826     +  CDS            Myd88 (fragment): MYD88_MOUSE - Experimental evidence at protein level: Swiss-Prot protein existence level 1. [Isoform 2]: Defective in its ability to induce IRAK phosphorylation and NF-kappa-B activation and can function as a negative regulator of activation by IL-1 or lipopolysaccharide (LPS). From Mus musculus (Mouse).
    824..1366    +  CDS            IRAK1 (fragment): IRAK1_HUMAN - Also known as IRAK. Experimental evidence at protein level: Swiss-Prot protein existence level 1. Serine/threonine-protein kinase that plays a critical role in initiating innate immune response against foreign pathogens. Involved in Toll-like receptor (TLR) and IL-1R signaling pathways. Is rapidly recruited by MYD88 to the receptor-signaling complex upon TLR activation. Association with MYD88 leads to IRAK1 phosphorylation by IRAK4 and subsequent autophosphorylation and kinase activation. Phosphorylates E3 ubiquitin ligases Pellino proteins (PELI1, PELI2 and PELI3) to promote pel
   1403..2119    +  CDS            mEGFP: enhanced GFP with monomerizing A206K mutation (Zacharias et al., 2002) mammalian codon-optimized
   2131..2161    +  misc_feature   MCS (fragment): pUC18/19 multiple cloning site
   2162..2180    +  misc_feature   MCS (fragment): pBluescript multiple cloning site
   2180..2768    +  misc_feature   WPRE: woodchuck hepatitis virus posttranscriptional regulatory element
   2769..2791    +  misc_feature   MCS (fragment): pBluescript multiple cloning site
   2808..2876    +  CDS            nef (fragment): NEF_HV1Z2 - Experimental evidence at protein level: Swiss-Prot protein existence level 1. Extracellular Nef protein targets CD4(+) T-lymphocytes for apoptosis by interacting with CXCR4 surface receptors. From Human immunodeficiency virus type 1 group M subtype D (isolate Z2/CDC-Z34) (HIV-1).
   2878..3111    +  LTR            3' LTR (ΔU3): self-inactivating 3' long terminal repeat (LTR) from HIV-1
   3136..3154    -  promoter       SP6 promoter: promoter for bacteriophage SP6 RNA polymerase
   3382..3661    +  CDS            TcR (fragment): tetracycline efflux protein; tet; confers resistance to tetracycline
   3662..3710    -  misc_feature   bom (fragment): basis of mobility region from pBR322
   3812..3847    -  CDS            rop (fragment): Rop protein, which maintains plasmids at low copy number; rop
   3942..4046    +  promoter       AmpR promoter: bla
   4047..4907    +  CDS            AmpR: β-lactamase; bla; confers resistance to ampicillin, carbenicillin, and related antibiotics
   5078..5666    +  rep_origin     ori: high-copy-number ColE1/pMB1/pBR322/pUC origin of replication
   5849..5905    +  CDS            lacI (fragment): lac repressor; lacI; The lac repressor binds to the lac operator to inhibit transcription in E. coli. This inhibition can be relieved by adding lactose or isopropyl-β-D-thiogalactopyranoside (IPTG).
   5912..6241    +  promoter       SV40 promoter: SV40 enhancer and early promoter
   6441..6560    +  CDS            gpt (fragment): XGPT_ECOLI - Also known as gpp, gxu. Experimental evidence at protein level: Swiss-Prot protein existence level 1. Purine salvage pathway enzyme that catalyzes the transfer of the ribosyl-5-phosphate group from 5-phospho-alpha-D-ribose 1- diphosphate (PRPP) to the N9 position of the 6-oxopurines guanine and xanthine to form the corresponding ribonucleotides GMP (guanosine 5'- monophosphate) and XMP (xanthosine 5'-monophosphate), with the release of PPi. To a lesser extent, also acts on hypoxanthine (PubMed:9100006, PubMed:3886014). Does not ribophosphorylate adenine (PubMed:3886014). From Esch
   6560..6895    +  CDS            gpt (fragment): XGPT_ECOLI - Also known as gpp, gxu. Experimental evidence at protein level: Swiss-Prot protein existence level 1. Purine salvage pathway enzyme that catalyzes the transfer of the ribosyl-5-phosphate group from 5-phospho-alpha-D-ribose 1- diphosphate (PRPP) to the N9 position of the 6-oxopurines guanine and xanthine to form the corresponding ribonucleotides GMP (guanosine 5'- monophosphate) and XMP (xanthosine 5'-monophosphate), with the release of PPi. To a lesser extent, also acts on hypoxanthine (PubMed:9100006, PubMed:3886014). Does not ribophosphorylate adenine (PubMed:3886014). From Esch
   6990..7295    +  CDS            frsA (fragment): FRSA_ECOLI - Also known as yafA. Experimental evidence at protein level: Swiss-Prot protein existence level 1. Catalyzes the hydrolysis of esters (PubMed:15808744). Displays esterase activity toward pNP-butyrate (PubMed:15808744). May stimulate mixed-acid fermentation by acting as a fermentation/respiration switch that down-regulates respiration and up- regulates fermentation rates (PubMed:15169777). From Escherichia coli (strain K12).
   7299..7373    +  CDS            small t antigen (fragment): SV40 (simian virus 40) small t antigen
   7375..7440    +  intron         small t intron: SV40 (simian virus 40) small t antigen intron
   7570..7590    +  CDS            SV40 NLS: nuclear localization signal of SV40 (simian virus 40) large T antigen
   7909..7992    +  CDS            large T antigen (fragment): large T antigen from SV40 (simian virus 40)
   8015..8149    +  polyA_signal   SV40 poly(A) signal: SV40 polyadenylation signal
   8316..8645    +  CDS            nef (fragment): NEF_HV1BR - Experimental evidence at protein level: Swiss-Prot protein existence level 1. Extracellular Nef protein targets CD4(+) T-lymphocytes for apoptosis by interacting with CXCR4 surface receptors (PubMed:14990729). From Human immunodeficiency virus type 1 group M subtype B (isolate BRU/LAI) (HIV-1).
   8693..8950    +  LTR            5' LTR (truncated): truncated 5' long terminal repeat (LTR) from HIV-1
   8997..9122    +  misc_feature   HIV-1 Ψ: packaging signal of human immunodeficiency virus type 1
   9106..9444    +  CDS            HIV-1 gag (fragment): gag protein from human immunodeficiency virus 1; gag
   9619..9852    +  misc_feature   RRE: The Rev response element (RRE) of HIV-1 allows for Rev-dependent mRNA export from the nucleus to the cytoplasm.
  10229..10329   +  CDS            Rev (fragment): human immunodeficiency virus 1 (HIV-1) Rev protein; rev; enhances nuclear export of unspliced and incompletely spliced viral mRNAs
  10366..10483   +  misc_feature   cPPT/CTS: central polypurine tract and central termination sequence of HIV-1
  10520..10543   -  misc_feature   MCS (fragment): pBluescript multiple cloning site
