[The description below was written by a language model from this plasmid's Addgene catalogue record and pLannotate feature annotations shown in this document.]
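Description:
pHRSV_CHARMS-11xTA is a lentiviral transfer plasmid built on the pHR-dSV40 backbone for expressing a synthetic signaling protein in mammalian cells. In bacteria it is maintained through a high-copy ColE1/pUC-type origin and selected with ampicillin via the β-lactamase gene. The viral portion has the usual HIV-1-derived elements: a truncated 5' LTR, the Ψ packaging signal with an adjoining gag fragment, the Rev response element for Rev-dependent export of the genomic RNA, the cPPT/CTS, and a self-inactivating ΔU3 3' LTR that disables LTR-driven transcription after integration. Outside the LTRs the backbone carries remnants of older vectors. These include a second SV40 enhancer/promoter followed by split gpt fragments, SV40 small t/large T segments and an SV40 poly(A) signal, along with pBR322-derived fragments. The record assigns no function to them.

The payload sits between the cPPT and the 3' LTR. A short SV40 early promoter drives a single open reading frame encoding CHARMS-11xTA, a variant of the Chimeric Higher-Order Assemblies for Receptor Mediated Signaling design. The annotation detects a mouse MyD88 fragment joined to a human IRAK1 fragment, followed by monomeric EGFP (A206K) as a C-terminal tag. According to the record, 11 TA repeats replace the death domain; this segment is not separately annotated in the feature table, so its exact position is not stated. A WPRE downstream of mEGFP enhances transcript processing and expression. The insert was assembled by Gibson cloning. The construct serves for expression, by lentiviral delivery or otherwise, of a fluorescently trackable CHARMS variant. The associated work reconstructs death-fold signalosomes from the bottom up to examine how polymer stability and avidity contribute to signaling.
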