Addgene plasmid #233932: pHRSV_CHARMS-11xTA
Purpose: Mammalian expression of Chimeric Higher-Order Assemblies for Receptor Mediated Signaling (CHARMS) variant: CHARMS-11xTAcontains 11 TA repeats in place of the death domain
Depositing lab: Marcus Taylor. Depositing organization: Max Planck Institute for Infection Biology. Publication: Bottom-up reconstruction of functional death fold signalosomes reveals a requirement for polymer stability and avidity. Lichtenstein MA, Cao F, Lobnow F, Dirvanskyte P, Weyhenmeyer D, Kulesza A, Ziska E, Halfmann R, Taylor MJ. Science. 2025 Apr 25;388(6745):415-422. doi: 10.1126/science.adq3234. Epub 2025 Apr 24. PubMed 40273247.
Backbone
  Vector backbone: pHR-dSV40
  Vector type: Mammalian Expression, Lentiviral
Growth in bacteria
  Bacterial resistance: Ampicillin, 100 μg/mL
  Growth temperature: 37°C
  Growth strain: NEB Stable
  Copy number: High Copy
Gene/Insert
  Gene/Insert name: CHARMS-11xTA
  Species: Synthetic
  Promoter: SV40
  Tag / fusion protein: mEGFP (C terminal on insert)
  Cloning method: Gibson Cloning
Terms and licenses: Academic/Nonprofit Terms; Industry Terms: Not Available to Industry
Depositor comments: Created by Gibson assembly using MluI (5') and NotI (3') sites. Please visit https://doi.org/10.1101/2024.05.08.593169 for bioRxiv preprint.
How to cite: pHRSV_CHARMS-11xTA was a gift from Marcus Taylor (Addgene plasmid # 233932 ; http://n2t.net/addgene:233932 ; RRID:Addgene_233932)
