>Addgene plasmid #233932 | pHRSV_CHARMS-11xTA | depositor partial sequence | sequence record 460094 | CHARMS-11xTA inserts
ATGACAGCTACCGCTACTGCCACTGCTACTGCCACTGCAACCGCCACTGCCACAGCAACTGCAACCGCTG
GAGGCTCTGGCGGTAGCAGCGAGAAGCCTTTACAGGTGGCCAGAGTGGAAAGCAGTGTCCCACAAACAAA
GGAACTGGGAGGCATCACCACCCTTGATGACCCCCTAGGACAAACGCCGGAACTTTTCGATGCCTTTATC
TGCTACTGCCCCAACGATATCGAGTTTGTGCAGGAGATGATCCGGCAACTAGAACAGACAGACTATCGGC
TTAAGTTGTGTGTGTCCGACCGTGACGTCCTGCCGGGCACCTGTGTCTGGTCCATTGCCAGCGAGCTAAT
TGAGAAAAGGTGTCGCCGCATGGTGGTGGTTGTTTCTGACGATTATCTACAGAGCAAGGAATGTGACTTC
CAGACCAAGTTTGCACTCAGCCTGTCTCCAGGTGTCCAACAGAAGCGACTGATTCCTATTAAATACAAGG
CGATGAAGAAGGACTTTCCCAGTATCCTGCGGTTCATCACTATATGCGACTATACCAACCCTTGCACCAA
GTCCTGGTTCTGGACCCGCCTTGCCAAGGCTTTGTCCCTGCCCGGAGGTAGTGGCGGGTCCCCTCCTTCT
CCCCAAGAAAACTCCTATGTCAGCTCCACTGGTAGGGCTCACTCCGGAGCCGCACCATGGCAGCCACTCG
CTGCACCATCAGGTGCTTCAGCCCAGGCCGCAGAGCAACTGCAACGGGGACCCAACCAGCCAGTCGAGTC
CGACGAAAGTCTTGGAGGGCTGAGCGCTGCTCTGCGGTCCTGGCACCTTACACCAAGTTGTCCCCTTGAT
CCTGCTCCTCTGCGGGAGGCTGGGTGCCCCCAAGGTGACACAGCAGGGGAATCCTCATGGGGTTCAGGAC
CTGGGAGCCGGCCAACCGCTGTTGAAGGCCTGGCTTTGGGCTCCTCTGCATCATCATCATCAGAACCTCC
CCAGATTATCATCAATCCAGCTCGCCAGAAAATGGTTCAGAAATTGGCTTTGTATGAGGATGGTGCCCTG
GATTCCTTGCAATTGCTGTCATCTTCTTCTCTTCCCGGACTTGGACTTGAACAAGACAGACAAGGTCCAG
AGGAGTCCGACGAGTTCCAGAGCGGAGGTTCCGGGGGTACTGGGGGTAGTGGAGGAAGTGTGAGCAAGGG
CGAGGAGCTGTTCACCGGGGTGGTGCCCATCCTGGTCGAGCTGGACGGCGACGTAAACGGCCACAAGTTC
AGCGTGTCCGGCGAGGGCGAGGGCGATGCCACCTACGGCAAGCTGACCCTGAAGTTCATCTGCACCACCG
GCAAGCTGCCCGTGCCCTGGCCCACCCTCGTGACCACCCTGACCTACGGCGTGCAGTGCTTCAGCCGCTA
CCCCGACCACATGAAGCAGCACGACTTCTTCAAGTCCGCCATGCCCGAAGGCTACGTCCAGGAGCGCACC
ATCTTCTTCAAGGACGACGGCAACTACAAGACCCGCGCCGAGGTGAAGTTCGAGGGCGACACCCTGGTGA
ACCGCATCGAGCTGAAGGGCATCGACTTCAAGGAGGACGGCAACATCCTGGGGCACAAGCTGGAGTACAA
CTACAACAGCCACAACGTCTATATCATGGCCGACAAGCAGAAGAACGGCATCAAGGTGAACTTCAAGATC
CGCCACAACATCGAGGACGGCAGCGTGCAGCTCGCCGACCACTACCAGCAGAACACCCCCATCGGCGACG
GCCCCGTGCTGCTGCCCGACAACCACTACCTGAGCACCCAGTCCAAGCTGAGCAAAGACCCCAACGAGAA
GCGCGATCACATGGTCCTGCTGGAGTTCGTGACCGCCGCCGGGATCACTCTCGGCATGGACGAGCTGTAC
AAGTAA
